Addgene plasmid #228312: pMT1350
Purpose: 2,4-Diacetylphloroglucinol (DAPG)-regulatable EGFP expression
Depositing lab: Jun Ishii. Depositing organization: Kobe University. Publication: Designing strong inducible synthetic promoters in yeasts. Tominaga M, Shima Y, Nozaki K, Ito Y, Someda M, Shoya Y, Hashii N, Obata C, Matsumoto-Kitano M, Suematsu K, Matsukawa T, Hosoya K, Hashiba N, Kondo A, Ishii J. Nat Commun. 2024 Dec 19;15(1):10653. doi: 10.1038/s41467-024-54865-z. PubMed 39702268.
Backbone
  Vector backbone: pUC19
  Vector type: Yeast Expression, Synthetic Biology
  Selectable markers: Hygromycin
Growth in bacteria
  Bacterial resistance: Ampicillin, 100 μg/mL
  Growth temperature: 37°C
  Growth strain: DH5alpha
  Copy number: High Copy
Gene/Insert
  Gene/Insert name: EGFP
  Species: Synthetic; Aequorea victoria
  Promoter: 2,4-Diacetylphloroglucinol-regulatable synthetic promoter (KpPhl2.1)
  Cloning method: Ligation Independent Cloning
Terms and licenses: Academic/Nonprofit Terms; Industry Terms: Not Available to Industry
How to cite: pMT1350 was a gift from Jun Ishii (Addgene plasmid # 228312 ; http://n2t.net/addgene:228312 ; RRID:Addgene_228312)
