[The description below was written by a language model from this plasmid's Addgene catalogue record and pLannotate feature annotations shown in this document.]
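Description:
pMT1350 is a 7.2 kb yeast expression plasmid built on pUC19 that serves as a reporter for a 2,4-diacetylphloroglucinol (DAPG)-regulatable synthetic promoter. It is propagated in E. coli at high copy through the pUC-type ColE1 origin, with ampicillin selection from the bla gene. Remnants of the pUC19 lac region (CAP site, lac promoter and operator, lacZα and multiple cloning site fragments) remain around the inserted yeast cassettes. No yeast replication origin is annotated, so the plasmid is presumably meant to integrate into the genome, although the record does not say this.

The payload is EGFP, driven by the synthetic promoter the catalogue calls KpPhl2.1. The feature table identifies only a short AOX1 promoter fragment immediately upstream of the reporter, which suggests a core promoter element derived from the Komagataella phaffii (Pichia pastoris) AOX1 gene, with the DAPG-responsive operator sequences left unannotated. EGFP is followed by a short piece of AOX1 coding sequence and the AOX1 terminator. No DAPG-responsive regulator gene, such as a PhlF-type factor, is annotated, so that component would have to be supplied by the host strain or by another construct.

Selection in yeast relies on the hygromycin phosphotransferase gene (hph), placed between a TEF1 promoter fragment and a CYC1 terminator fragment. A full-length S. cerevisiae ARG4 gene, with a small fragment of the neighbouring DED81 gene upstream of it, is also present. It could act as an arginine auxotrophic marker or as a homology region, but the record does not give its role.

The construct is used to measure DAPG-dependent promoter activity by fluorescence, as part of work on designing strong inducible synthetic promoters in yeasts.
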