Features (pLannotate 1.2.2; 22 found; start..end, strand, type, name):
     96..200     +  promoter       AmpR promoter: bla
    201..1061    +  CDS            AmpR: β-lactamase; bla; confers resistance to ampicillin, carbenicillin, and related antibiotics
   1232..1820    +  rep_origin     ori: high-copy-number ColE1/pMB1/pBR322/pUC origin of replication
   2003..2095    +  CDS            lacI (fragment): lac repressor; lacI; The lac repressor binds to the lac operator to inhibit transcription in E. coli. This inhibition can be relieved by adding lactose or isopropyl-β-D-thiogalactopyranoside (IPTG).
   2108..2129    +  protein_bind   CAP binding site: CAP binding activates transcription in the presence of cAMP. E. coli catabolite activator protein
   2144..2174    +  promoter       lac promoter: promoter for the E. coli lac operon
   2182..2198    +  protein_bind   lac operator: The lac repressor binds to the lac operator to inhibit transcription in E. coli. This inhibition can be relieved by adding lactose or isopropyl-β-D-thiogalactopyranoside (IPTG). lac repressor encoded by lacI
   2243..2311    +  CDS            DED81 (fragment): SYNC_SACPA - Protein inferred from homology: Swiss-Prot protein existence level 3. From Saccharomyces paradoxus (Yeast) (Saccharomyces douglasii).
   2503..3867    +  CDS            ARG4: ARLY_YEAST - Experimental evidence at protein level: Swiss-Prot protein existence level 1. From Saccharomyces cerevisiae (strain ATCC 204508 / S288c) (Baker's yeast).
   3877..3900    -  misc_feature   MCS (fragment): pUC18/19 multiple cloning site
   3969..4135    +  promoter       AOX1 promoter (fragment): Pichia pastoris AOX1; inducible promoter, regulated by methanol
   4142..4858    +  CDS            EGFP: EGFP is a basic (constitutively fluorescent) green fluorescent protein published in 1996, derived from Aequorea victoria. It is reported to be a rapidly-maturing weak dimer with moderate acid sensitivity.
   4867..4932    +  CDS            AOX1 (fragment): ALOX1_KOMPC - Experimental evidence at protein level: Swiss-Prot protein existence level 1. Major isoform of alcohol oxidase, which catalyzes the oxidation of methanol to formaldehyde and hydrogen peroxide, the first step in the methanol utilization pathway of methylotrophic yeasts. From Komagataella phaffii (strain ATCC 76273 / CBS 7435 / CECT 11047 / NRRL Y-11430 / Wegner 21-1) (Yeast) (Pichia pastoris).
   4936..5182    +  terminator     AOX1 terminator: Pichia pastoris AOX1; transcription terminator for AOX1
   5203..5228    -  misc_feature   MCS (fragment): pUC18/19 multiple cloning site
   5227..5565    +  promoter       TEF1 promoter (fragment): S. cerevisiae TEF1; promoter for EF-1α
   5579..6601    +  CDS            hph: KHYB_ECOLX - Experimental evidence at protein level: Swiss-Prot protein existence level 1. The aminoglycoside phosphotransferases achieve inactivation of their antibiotic substrates by phosphorylation. Only phosphorylates hygromycin and closely related compounds such as demethyl analogs and destomycin. From Escherichia coli.
   6616..6729    +  terminator     CYC1 terminator (fragment): S. cerevisiae CYC1; transcription terminator for CYC1
   6732..6789    -  CDS            lacI (fragment): lac repressor; lacI; The lac repressor binds to the lac operator to inhibit transcription in E. coli. This inhibition can be relieved by adding lactose or isopropyl-β-D-thiogalactopyranoside (IPTG).
   6807..6964    +  CDS            lacZα (fragment): LacZα fragment of β-galactosidase; lacZ fragment
   6970..7069    -  misc_feature   bom (fragment): basis of mobility region from pBR322
   7171..1       -  CDS            rop (fragment) (across the origin): Rop protein, which maintains plasmids at low copy number; rop
>Addgene plasmid #228312 | pMT1350 | addgene full sequence | sequence record 457119 | Addgene NGS Result
GACGAAAGGGCCTCGTGATACGCCTATTTTTATAGGTTAATGTCATGATAATAATGGTTTCTTAGACGTC
AGGTGGCACTTTTCGGGGAAATGTGCGCGGAACCCCTATTTGTTTATTTTTCTAAATACATTCAAATATG
TATCCGCTCATGAGACAATAACCCTGATAAATGCTTCAATAATATTGAAAAAGGAAGAGTATGAGTATTC
AACATTTCCGTGTCGCCCTTATTCCCTTTTTTGCGGCATTTTGCCTTCCTGTTTTTGCTCACCCAGAAAC
GCTGGTGAAAGTAAAAGATGCTGAAGATCAGTTGGGTGCACGAGTGGGTTACATCGAACTGGATCTCAAC
AGCGGTAAGATCCTTGAGAGTTTTCGCCCCGAAGAACGTTTTCCAATGATGAGCACTTTTAAAGTTCTGC
TATGTGGCGCGGTATTATCCCGTATTGACGCCGGGCAAGAGCAACTCGGTCGCCGCATACACTATTCTCA
GAATGACTTGGTTGAGTACTCACCAGTCACAGAAAAGCATCTTACGGATGGCATGACAGTAAGAGAATTA
TGCAGTGCTGCCATAACCATGAGTGATAACACTGCGGCCAACTTACTTCTGACAACGATCGGAGGACCGA
AGGAGCTAACCGCTTTTTTGCACAACATGGGGGATCATGTAACTCGCCTTGATCGTTGGGAACCGGAGCT
GAATGAAGCCATACCAAACGACGAGCGTGACACCACGATGCCTGTAGCAATGGCAACAACGTTGCGCAAA
CTATTAACTGGCGAACTACTTACTCTAGCTTCCCGGCAACAATTAATAGACTGGATGGAGGCGGATAAAG
TTGCAGGACCACTTCTGCGCTCGGCCCTTCCGGCTGGCTGGTTTATTGCTGATAAATCTGGAGCCGGTGA
GCGTGGGTCTCGCGGTATCATTGCAGCACTGGGGCCAGATGGTAAGCCCTCCCGTATCGTAGTTATCTAC
ACGACGGGGAGTCAGGCAACTATGGATGAACGAAATAGACAGATCGCTGAGATAGGTGCCTCACTGATTA
AGCATTGGTAACTGTCAGACCAAGTTTACTCATATATACTTTAGATTGATTTAAAACTTCATTTTTAATT
TAAAAGGATCTAGGTGAAGATCCTTTTTGATAATCTCATGACCAAAATCCCTTAACGTGAGTTTTCGTTC
CACTGAGCGTCAGACCCCGTAGAAAAGATCAAAGGATCTTCTTGAGATCCTTTTTTTCTGCGCGTAATCT
GCTGCTTGCAAACAAAAAAACCACCGCTACCAGCGGTGGTTTGTTTGCCGGATCAAGAGCTACCAACTCT
TTTTCCGAAGGTAACTGGCTTCAGCAGAGCGCAGATACCAAATACTGTTCTTCTAGTGTAGCCGTAGTTA
GGCCACCACTTCAAGAACTCTGTAGCACCGCCTACATACCTCGCTCTGCTAATCCTGTTACCAGTGGCTG
CTGCCAGTGGCGATAAGTCGTGTCTTACCGGGTTGGACTCAAGACGATAGTTACCGGATAAGGCGCAGCG
GTCGGGCTGAACGGGGGGTTCGTGCACACAGCCCAGCTTGGAGCGAACGACCTACACCGAACTGAGATAC
CTACAGCGTGAGCTATGAGAAAGCGCCACGCTTCCCGAAGGGAGAAAGGCGGACAGGTATCCGGTAAGCG
GCAGGGTCGGAACAGGAGAGCGCACGAGGGAGCTTCCAGGGGGAAACGCCTGGTATCTTTATAGTCCTGT
CGGGTTTCGCCACCTCTGACTTGAGCGTCGATTTTTGTGATGCTCGTCAGGGGGGCGGAGCCTATGGAAA
AACGCCAGCAACGCGGCCTTTTTACGGTTCCTGGCCTTTTGCTGGCCTTTTGCTCACATGTTCTTTCCTG
CGTTATCCCCTGATTCTGTGGATAACCGTATTACCGCCTTTGAGTGAGCTGATACCGCTCGCCGCAGCCG
AACGACCGAGCGCAGCGAGTCAGTGAGCGAGGAAGCGGAAGAGCGCCCAATACGCAAACCGCCTCTCCCC
GCGCGTTGGCCGATTCATTAATGCAGCTGGCACGACAGGTTTCCCGACTGGAAAGCGGGCAGTGAGCGCA
ACGCAATTAATGTGAGTTAGCTCACTCATTAGGCACCCCAGGCTTTACACTTTATGCTTCCGGCTCGTAT
GTTGTGTGGAATTGTGAGCGGATAACAATTTCACACAGGAAACAGCTATGACCATGATTACGCCGCTAGC
CATGGTTGTGCGACAGATTCACTGTGAAAGACTGTTCATTATACCCACGTTTCACTGGGAGATGTAAGCC
TTAGGTGTTTTACCCTGATTAGATAATACAATAACCAACAGAAATACGAGAATCTAAACTAATTTCGATG
ATTCATTTTTCTTTTTACCGCGCTGCCTCTTTTGGCAATTCTTTCACCTATATTCTACCTTCTCTTTCCT
TTTGTTCTAAACTTATTACCAGCTATCTATGTCGAATCAAGAAGAAGGACTTAAACTGTGGGGTGGCAGG
TTTACTGGGGCTACTGACCCCTTGATGGATTTGTATAACGCTTCCTTACCTTACGACAAGAAAATGTACA
AGGTGGATTTAGAAGGAACAAAAGTTTACACTGAGGGCCTGGAGAAAATTAATTTGCTAACTAAAGACGA
ACTAAGTGAGATTCATCGTGGTCTCAAATTGATTGAAGCAGAGTGGGCAGAAGGGAAGTTTGTTGAGAAG
CCAGGGGATGAGGATATTCACACTGCTAATGAACGTCGCTTGGGTGAGTTGATTGGTCGTGGAATCTCTG
GTAAGGTTCATACCGGAAGGTCTAGAAATGATCAAGTTGCCACTGATATGCGGTTGTATGTCAGAGACAA
TCTAACTCAGTTGGCTGACTATCTGAAGCAGTTCATTCAAGTAATCATCAAGAGAGCTGAACAGGAAATA
GACGTCTTGATGCCCGGTTATACTCACTTGCAAAGAGCTCAACCAATCAGATGGTCTCACTGGTTGAGCA
TGTATGCTACCTATTTCACTGAAGATTATGAGAGACTGAATCAAATCGTTAAAAGGTTGAACAAATCCCC
ATTGGGAGCTGGAGCTTTGGCTGGTCATCCTTATGGAATTGATCGTGAATACATTGCTGAGAGATTAGGG
TTTGATTCTGTTATTGGTAATTCTTTGGCCGCTGTTTCAGACAGAGATTTTGTAGTCGAAACCATGTTCT
GGTCTTCGTTGTTTATGAATCATATTTCTCGATTCTCAGAAGATTTGATCATTTACTCCACTGGAGAGTT
TGGATTTATCAAGTTGGCAGATGCTTATTCTACTGGATCTTCTCTGATGCCTCAAAAAAAAAACCCAGAC
TCTTTGGAGTTATTGAGGGGTAAATCTGGTAGATGTTTTGGGGCCTTGGCTGGTTTCCTCATGTCTATTA
AGTCCATTCCGTCAACCTATAACAAAGATATGCAAGAGGATAAGGAGCCTTTATTTGATACTCTAATCAC
TGTAGAGCACTCGATTTTGATAGCATCCGGTGTAGTTTCTACCTTGAACATTGATGCCGAACGAATGAAG
AATGCTCTAACTATGGATATGCTGGCTACAGATCTTGCCGACTATTTAGTTAGAAGGGGAGTTCCATTCA
GAGAAACTCACCACATTTCTGGTGAATGTGTCAGACAAGCCGAGGAGTTGAACCTTTCTGGTATTGATCA
GTTGTCCCTCGAACAATTGAAATCCATTGACTCCCGTTTTGAGGCTGATGTGGCTTCAACGTTTGACTTT
GAAGCCAGTGTTGAAAAAAGAACTGCCACCGGAGGAACTTCTAAGACTGCTGTTTTAAAGCAATTGGATG
CACTGAATGAAAAGCTAGAGTCTTGACTGCAGGTCGACTCTAGAGGATCCATGATACGAAACGTACCGTA
TCGTTAAGGTAGATGATACGAAACGTACCGTATCGTTAAGGTGGCGTTCAGCAATATATAAACAGAAGGA
AGCTGCCCTGTCTTAAACCTTTTTTTTTATCATCATTATTAGCTTACTTTCATAATTGCGACTGGTTCCA
ATTGACAAGCTTTTGATTTTAACGACTTTTAACGACAACTTGAGAAGATCAAAAAACAACTAATTATTCG
AAACGACTAGTATGGTTTCTAAGGGTGAAGAGTTGTTCACTGGTGTTGTTCCAATCTTGGTTGAGTTGGA
CGGTGACGTTAACGGACACAAGTTCTCTGTTTCTGGTGAAGGTGAGGGTGACGCTACTTACGGAAAGTTG
ACTTTGAAGTTCATCTGTACTACTGGTAAGTTGCCAGTTCCATGGCCAACTTTGGTTACTACTTTGACTT
ACGGTGTTCAGTGTTTCTCCAGATACCCAGACCACATGAAGCAGCACGATTTCTTCAAGTCTGCTATGCC
AGAGGGTTACGTTCAAGAGAGAACTATCTTCTTCAAGGACGACGGTAACTACAAGACTAGAGCTGAGGTT
AAGTTCGAGGGTGACACATTGGTTAACAGAATCGAGTTGAAGGGTATCGACTTCAAAGAGGACGGAAACA
TCTTGGGTCACAAGTTGGAGTACAACTACAACTCCCACAACGTTTACATCATGGCTGACAAGCAGAAGAA
CGGTATCAAGGTTAACTTCAAGATCAGACACAACATCGAGGACGGTTCCGTTCAATTGGCTGACCACTAC
CAACAGAACACTCCAATTGGTGACGGTCCAGTTTTGTTGCCAGACAACCACTACTTGTCCACTCAATCCG
CTTTGTCCAAGGACCCAAACGAGAAGAGAGATCACATGGTTTTGTTGGAGTTCGTTACTGCTGCTGGTAT
CACTTTGGGTATGGACGAGTTGTACAAGTAACTCGAGCCTTAGACATGACTGTTCCTCAGTTCAAGTTGG
GCACTTACGAGAAGACCGGTCTTGCTAGATTCTAATCAAGAGGATGTCAGAATGCCATTTGCCTGAGAGA
TGCAGGCTTCATTTTTGATACTTTTTTATTTGTAACCTATATAGTATAGGATTTTTTTTGTCATTTTGTT
TCTTCTCGTACGAGCTTGCTCCTGATCAGCCTATCTCGCAGCTGATGAATATCTTGTGGTAGGGGTTTGG
GAAAATCATTCGAGTTTGATGTTTTTCTTGGTATTTCCCACTCCTCTTCAGAGTACAGAAGATTAAGTGA
GACGTTCGTTTGTGCAAGCTTAGATCCCCGGGTACCGAGCTCGAATTCGCCGTACCACTTCAAAACACCC
AAGCACAGCATACTAAATTTCCCCTCTTTCTTCCTCTAGGGTGTCGTTAATTACCCGTACTAAAGGTTTG
GAAAAGAAAAAAGAGACCGCCTCGTTTCTTTTTCTTCGTCGAAAAAGGCAATAAAAATTTTTATCACGTT
TCTTTTTCTTGAAAATTTTTTTTTTTGATTTTTTTCTCTTTCGATGACCTCCCATTGATATTTAAGTTAA
TAAACGGTCTTCAATTTCTCAAGTTTCAGTTTCATTTTTCTTGTTCTATTACAACTTTTTTTACTTCTTG
CTCATTAGAAAGAAAGCATAGCAATCTAATCTAAGTTTTAATTACAAAATGAAGAAGCCAGAGTTGACTG
CTACTTCCGTTGAGAAGTTCTTGATCGAGAAGTTCGACTCCGTTTCCGACTTGATGCAATTGTCTGAAGG
TGAAGAGTCCAGAGCTTTCTCCTTTGACGTTGGTGGTAGAGGTTACGTTTTGAGAGTTAATTCCTGTGCT
GACGGTTTCTACAAGGACAGATACGTTTACAGACACTTCGCTTCCGCTGCTTTGCCAATTCCAGAGGTTT
TGGACATTGGTGAGTTCTCCGAGTCCTTGACTTACTGTATCTCCAGAAGAGCTCAGGGAGTTACATTGCA
AGACTTGCCAGAAACTGAGTTGCCAGCTGTTTTGCAACCAGTTGCTGAAGCTATGGACGCTATTGCTGCT
GCTGACTTGTCTCAAACTTCTGGTTTTGGTCCATTCGGTCCACAGGGTATTGGTCAGTACACTACTTGGA
GAGACTTCATCTGTGCTATCGCTGACCCACATGTTTACCACTGGCAAACTGTTATGGACGATACTGTTTC
CGCTTCCGTTGCTCAGGCTTTGGACGAATTGATGTTGTGGGCTGAAGATTGTCCTGAGGTTAGACATTTG
GTTCACGCTGACTTCGGTTCCAACAACGTTTTGACTGACAACGGTAGAATCACTGCTGTTATCGACTGGT
CCGAAGCTATGTTCGGTGACTCTCAATACGAGGTTGCTAACATCTTCTTTTGGAGACCATGGTTGGCTTG
TATGGAACAGCAGACTAGATACTTCGAGAGAAGACACCCAGAATTGGCTGGTTCCCCAAGATTGAGAGCT
TACATGTTGAGAATCGGTTTGGACCAGTTGTACCAGTCCTTGGTTGATGGTAACTTCGATGATGCTGCTT
GGGCTCAAGGTAGATGTGACGCTATCGTTAGATCCGGTGCTGGTACTGTTGGTAGAACTCAGATTGCTAG
AAGATCCGCTGCTGTTTGGACTGACGGTTGTGTTGAAGTTTTGGCTGACTCCGGTAACAGAAGACCATCC
ACTAGACCAAGAGCTAAAGAGGTTGGTAGAGTTTAAGTATTAAGAACGTTATTTATATTTCAAATTTTTC
TTTTTTTTCTCTACAGACGCTGTACGCATGTAACATTATACTGAAAACCTTGCTTGAGAAGGTTTTGGGA
CGCTCGAAGATCCAGCTGCATTAATGAATCGGCCAACGCGCGGGGAGAGGCGGTTTGCGTATTGGGCGCT
CTTCCGCTTCCTCGGAATTCACTGGCCGTCGTTTTACAACGTCGTGACTGGGAAAACCCTGGCGTTACCC
AACTTAATCGCCTTGCAGCACATCCCCCTTTCGCCAGCTGGCGTAATAGCGAAGAGGCCCGCACCGATCG
CCCTTCCCAACAGTTGCGCAGCCTGAATGGCGAATGGCGCCTGATGCGGTATTTTCTCCTTACGCATCTG
TGCGGTATTTCACACCGCATATGGTGCACTCTCAGTACAATCTGCTCTGATGCCGCATAGTTAAGCCAGC
CCCGACACCCGCCAACACCCGCTGACGCGCCCTGACGGGCTTGTCTGCTCCCGGCATCCGCTTACAGACA
AGCTGTGACCGTCTCCGGGAGCTGCATGTGTCAGAGGTTTTCACCGTCATCACCGAAACGCGCGA
